>Addgene plasmid #201976 | pegRNA_HEK4_1bp-deletion | addgene full sequence | sequence record 395197 | Addgene NGS Result
GTGGCACTTTTCGGGGAAATGTGCGCGGAACCCCTATTTGTTTATTTTTCTAAATACATTCAAATATGTA
TCCGCTCATGAGACAATAACCCTGATAAATGCTTCAATAATATTGAAAAAGGAAGAGTATGAGTATTCAA
CATTTCCGTGTCGCCCTTATTCCCTTTTTTGCGGCATTTTGCCTTCCTGTTTTTGCTCACCCAGAAACGC
TGGTGAAAGTAAAAGATGCTGAAGATCAGTTGGGTGCACGAGTGGGTTACATCGAACTGGATCTCAACAG
CGGTAAGATCCTTGAGAGTTTTCGCCCCGAAGAACGTTTTCCAATGATGAGCACTTTTAAAGTTCTGCTA
TGTGGCGCGGTATTATCCCGTATTGACGCCGGGCAAGAGCAACTCGGTCGCCGCATACACTATTCTCAGA
ATGACTTGGTTGAGTACTCACCAGTCACAGAAAAGCATCTTACGGATGGCATGACAGTAAGAGAATTATG
CAGTGCTGCCATAACCATGAGTGATAACACTGCGGCCAACTTACTTCTGACAACGATCGGAGGACCGAAG
GAGCTAACCGCTTTTTTGCACAACATGGGGGATCATGTAACTCGCCTTGATCGTTGGGAACCGGAGCTGA
ATGAAGCCATACCAAACGACGAGCGTGACACCACGATGCCTGTAGCAATGGCAACAACGTTGCGCAAACT
ATTAACTGGCGAACTACTTACTCTAGCTTCCCGGCAACAATTAATAGACTGGATGGAGGCGGATAAAGTT
GCAGGACCACTTCTGCGCTCGGCCCTTCCGGCTGGCTGGTTTATTGCTGATAAATCTGGAGCCGGTGAGC
GTGGGTCTCGCGGTATCATTGCAGCACTGGGGCCAGATGGTAAGCCCTCCCGTATCGTAGTTATCTACAC
GACGGGGAGTCAGGCAACTATGGATGAACGAAATAGACAGATCGCTGAGATAGGTGCCTCACTGATTAAG
CATTGGTAACTGTCAGACCAAGTTTACTCATATATACTTTAGATTGATTTAAAACTTCATTTTTAATTTA
AAAGGATCTAGGTGAAGATCCTTTTTGATAATCTCATGACCAAAATCCCTTAACGTGAGTTTTCGTTCCA
CTGAGCGTCAGACCCCGTAGAAAAGATCAAAGGATCTTCTTGAGATCCTTTTTTTCTGCGCGTAATCTGC
TGCTTGCAAACAAAAAAACCACCGCTACCAGCGGTGGTTTGTTTGCCGGATCAAGAGCTACCAACTCTTT
TTCCGAAGGTAACTGGCTTCAGCAGAGCGCAGATACCAAATACTGTTCTTCTAGTGTAGCCGTAGTTAGG
CCACCACTTCAAGAACTCTGTAGCACCGCCTACATACCTCGCTCTGCTAATCCTGTTACCAGTGGCTGCT
GCCAGTGGCGATAAGTCGTGTCTTACCGGGTTGGACTCAAGACGATAGTTACCGGATAAGGCGCAGCGGT
CGGGCTGAACGGGGGGTTCGTGCACACAGCCCAGCTTGGAGCGAACGACCTACACCGAACTGAGATACCT
ACAGCGTGAGCTATGAGAAAGCGCCACGCTTCCCGAAGGGAGAAAGGCGGACAGGTATCCGGTAAGCGGC
AGGGTCGGAACAGGAGAGCGCACGAGGGAGCTTCCAGGGGGAAACGCCTGGTATCTTTATAGTCCTGTCG
GGTTTCGCCACCTCTGACTTGAGCGTCGATTTTTGTGATGCTCGTCAGGGGGGCGGAGCCTATGGAAAAA
CGCCAGCAACGCGGCCTTTTTACGGTTCCTGGCCTTTTGCTGGCCTTTTGCTCACATGTTCTTTCCTGCG
TTATCCCCTGATTCTGTGGATAACCGTATTACCGCCTTTGAGTGAGCTGATACCGCTCGCCGCAGCCGAA
CGACCGAGCGCAGCGAGTCAGTGAGCGAGGAAGCGGAAGAGCGCCCAATACGCAAACCGCCTCTCCCCGC
GCGTTGGCCGATTCATTAATGCAGCTGGCACGACAGGTTTCCCGACTGGAAAGCGGGCAGTGAGCGCAAC
GCAATTAATGTGAGTTAGCTCACTCATTAGGCACCCCAGGCTTTACACTTTATGCTTCCGGCTCGTATGT
TGTGTGGAATTGTGAGCGGATAACAATTTCACACAGGAAACAGCTATGACCATGATTACGCCAAGCGCGC
AATTAACCCTCACTAAAGGGAACAAAAGCTGGAGCTCCACCGCGGTGGCGGCCGCCCCCTTCACCGAGGG
CCTATTTCCCATGATTCCTTCATATTTGCATATACGATACAAGGCTGTTAGAGAGATAATTGGAATTAAT
TTGACTGTAAACACAAAGATATTAGTACAAAATACGTGACGTAGAAAGTAATAATTTCTTGGGTAGTTTG
CAGTTTTAAAATTATGTTTTAAAATGGACTATCATATGCTTACCGTAACTTGAAAGTATTTCGATTTCTT
GGCTTTATATATCTTGTGGAAAGGACGAAACACCGGCACTGCGGCTGGAGGTGGGTTTTAGAGCTAGAAA
TAGCAAGTTAAAATAAGGCTAGTCCGTTATCAACTTGAAAAAGTGGGACCGAGTCGGTCCAACCCCCCCT
CCAGCCTTTTTTGAATTCGATATCAAGCTTATCGATACCGTCGACCTCGAGGGGGGGCCCGGTACCCAAT
TCGCCCTATAGTGAGTCGTATTACGCGCGCTCACTGGCCGTCGTTTTACAACGTCGTGACTGGGAAAACC
CTGGCGTTACCCAACTTAATCGCCTTGCAGCACATCCCCCTTTCGCCAGCTGGCGTAATAGCGAAGAGGC
CCGCACCGATCGCCCTTCCCAACAGTTGCGCAGCCTGAATGGCGAATGGG
[124 nt withheld, positions 2851-2974]
C
[91 nt withheld, positions 2976-3066]
A
[49 nt withheld, positions 3068-3116]
CCTTTGACGTTGGAGTCCACGTTCTTT
[37 nt withheld, positions 3144-3180]
ACCCTATCTCGGTCTATTCTTTTGATTTATAAGGGATTTTGCCGATTTCGGCCTATTGGTTAAAAAATGA
GCTGATTTAACAAAAATTTAACGCGAATTTTAACAAAATATTAACGCTTACAATTTAG
Features (pLannotate 1.2.2; 15 found; start..end, strand, type, name):
     24..128     +  promoter       AmpR promoter: bla
    129..989     +  CDS            AmpR: β-lactamase; bla; confers resistance to ampicillin, carbenicillin, and related antibiotics
   1160..1748    +  rep_origin     ori: high-copy-number ColE1/pMB1/pBR322/pUC origin of replication
   1931..2023    +  CDS            lacI (fragment): lac repressor; lacI; The lac repressor binds to the lac operator to inhibit transcription in E. coli. This inhibition can be relieved by adding lactose or isopropyl-β-D-thiogalactopyranoside (IPTG).
   2036..2057    +  protein_bind   CAP binding site: CAP binding activates transcription in the presence of cAMP. E. coli catabolite activator protein
   2072..2102    +  promoter       lac promoter: promoter for the E. coli lac operon
   2110..2126    +  protein_bind   lac operator: The lac repressor binds to the lac operator to inhibit transcription in E. coli. This inhibition can be relieved by adding lactose or isopropyl-β-D-thiogalactopyranoside (IPTG). lac repressor encoded by lacI
   2171..2189    +  promoter       T3 promoter: promoter for bacteriophage T3 RNA polymerase
   2202..2225    +  misc_feature   MCS (fragment): pBluescript multiple cloning site
   2236..2476    +  promoter       U6 promoter: RNA polymerase III promoter for human U6 snRNA
   2505..2578    +  misc_RNA       gRNA scaffold: guide RNA scaffold for the Streptococcus pyogenes CRISPR/Cas9 system
   2603..2656    +  misc_feature   MCS (fragment): pBluescript multiple cloning site
   2665..2683    -  promoter       T7 promoter: promoter for bacteriophage T7 RNA polymerase
   2691..2846    +  CDS            lacZα (fragment): LacZα fragment of β-galactosidase; lacZ fragment
   2851..3279    +  rep_origin     f1 ori (sequence partly withheld): f1 bacteriophage origin of replication; arrow indicates direction of (+) strand synthesis
