[The description below was written by a language model from this plasmid's Addgene catalogue record and pLannotate feature annotations shown in this document.]
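Description:
pegRNA_HEK4_1bp-deletion is a small (about 3.3 kb) mammalian expression plasmid that transcribes a prime editing guide RNA (pegRNA) designed to introduce a one-base-pair deletion at the HEK4 genomic site. The catalogue lists the backbone as a pLKO.1 derivative. However, the annotated sequence shows no lentiviral elements (no LTRs, packaging signal or mammalian selection marker). Instead it has the hallmarks of a pBluescript-type cloning vector: remnants of the pBluescript multiple cloning site flanked by T3 and T7 promoters, a lac promoter/operator with CAP site, lacZα and lacI fragments, and an f1 origin. It therefore appears suited to delivery by transient transfection rather than viral packaging. In E. coli it is propagated through a high-copy ColE1/pUC-type origin and selected with ampicillin via the β-lactamase gene.

The payload is a single RNA polymerase III cassette. A human U6 promoter drives the HEK4-targeting spacer, followed by the Streptococcus pyogenes Cas9 guide RNA scaffold. In a pegRNA, the scaffold is followed by a 3′ extension containing a reverse-transcription template that encodes the edit and a primer binding site. This extension would sit in the short unannotated stretch after the scaffold, although the feature table does not label it or a terminator.

The plasmid encodes no Cas9 nickase–reverse transcriptase fusion, so the prime editor protein must be supplied separately. According to the record, it was generated for work on genome-wide profiling of prime editor off-target sites, where HEK4 serves as a target locus.
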