Addgene plasmid #201976: pegRNA_HEK4_1bp-deletion
Purpose: Express a pegRNA used for 1bp deletion at HEK4 site
Depositing lab: Scot Wolfe. Depositing organization: University of Massachusetts, Worcester. Publication: Genome-wide profiling of prime editor off-target sites in vitro and in vivo using PE-tag. Liang SQ, Liu P, Ponnienselvan K, Suresh S, Chen Z, Kramme C, Chatterjee P, Zhu LJ, Sontheimer EJ, Xue W, Wolfe SA. Nat Methods. 2023 Jun;20(6):898-907. doi: 10.1038/s41592-023-01859-2. Epub 2023 May 8. PubMed 37156841.
Backbone
  Vector backbone: pmd127 pLKO.1
  Vector type: Mammalian Expression
Growth in bacteria
  Bacterial resistance: Ampicillin, 100 μg/mL
  Growth temperature: 37°C
  Growth strain: NEB Stable
  Copy number: High Copy
Gene/Insert
  Gene/Insert name: pegRNA_HEK4
  gRNA/shRNA sequence: GGCACTGCGGCTGGAGGTGG
Terms and licenses: Academic/Nonprofit Terms; Industry Terms: Not Available to Industry
How to cite: pegRNA_HEK4_1bp-deletion was a gift from Scot Wolfe (Addgene plasmid # 201976 ; http://n2t.net/addgene:201976 ; RRID:Addgene_201976)
